>Addgene plasmid #61237 | pENTR-TER+-shDIXDC1-Hu-16 | addgene partial sequence | sequence record 107592 | H1 5'-tcgctatgtgttctgggaaa-3'
TTGGGATCTTATAAGTTCCCTATCAGTGATAGAGATCCCGAACTCAAGTAGGTAGTGAATGTGTGCTGTC
CATTCACTACCTACTTGAGTTCTTTTTGGAAAAGCTTGGTACCGAGCTCGGATCCACTAGTCCAGTGTGG
TGGAATTCGCGGCCGCACTCGAGATATCTAGACCCAGCTTTCTTGTACAAAGTTGGCATTATAAGAAAGC
ATTGCTTATCAATTTGTTGCAACGAACAGGTCACTATCAGTCAAAATAAAATCATTATTTGCCATCCAGC
TGCAGCTCTGGCCCGTGTCTCAAAATCTCTGATGTTACATTGCACAAGATAAAAATATATCATCATGAAC
AATAAAACTGTCTGCTTACATAAACAGTAATACAAGGGGTGTTATGAGCCATATTCAACGGGAAACGTCG
AGGCCGCGATTAAATTCCAACATGGATGCTGATTTATATGGGTATAAATGGGCTCGCGATAATGTCGGGC
AATCAGGTGCGACAATCTATCGCTTGTATGGGAAGCCCGATGCGCCAGAGTTGTTTCTGAAACATGGCAA
AGGTAGCGTTGCCAATGATGTTACAGATGAGATGGTCAGACTAAACTGGCTGACGGAATTTATGCCTCTT
CCGACCATCAAGCATTTTATCCGTACTCCTGATGATGCATGGTTACTCACCACTGCGATCCCCGGAAAAA
CAGCATTCCAGGTATTAGAAGAATATCCTGATTCAGGTGAAAATATTGTTGATGCGCTGGCAGTGTCCCT
GCGCCGGTTGCATTCGA
