[The description below was written by a language model from this plasmid's Addgene catalogue record.]
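Description:
pENTR-TER+-shDIXDC1-Hu-16 is a Gateway-style entry clone built on the pENTR/pTER+ backbone and carrying a short hairpin RNA directed against human DIXDC1 (also known as CCD1). It is maintained in E. coli as a high-copy plasmid under kanamycin selection. The hairpin-encoding oligonucleotide was inserted by restriction cloning between BglII and HindIII sites; the record does not say whether those sites survive in the final construct.

The record does not explicitly name the promoter driving the hairpin. However, the listed 5′ sequencing primer is an H1 primer, which suggests that the shRNA sits downstream of an H1 RNA polymerase III promoter, the type commonly used to express short hairpins. The "TER+" designation in the backbone name points to a tetracycline-regulatable version of that promoter, but no operator elements or other features are itemised. No feature table is provided, so the attL recombination sites expected of an entry clone, the origin of replication and the terminator cannot be confirmed from the information given.

As an entry clone, the plasmid is not primarily an end-use expression vector. It serves as a shuttle from which the promoter–shRNA cassette can be moved by recombination into a compatible destination vector, such as a viral delivery backbone, for knockdown in human cells. The record states only that it encodes an shRNA to human DIXDC1. The associated publication concerns a signalling pathway downstream of the LKB1 tumour suppressor that controls Snail1 and metastatic potential, consistent with use in loss-of-function studies of DIXDC1 in that context.
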