Addgene plasmid #61237: pENTR-TER+-shDIXDC1-Hu-16
Purpose: Entry clone encoding shRNA to human DIXDC1
Depositing lab: Reuben Shaw. Depositing organization: Salk Institute for Biological Studies. Publication: An AMPK-independent signaling pathway downstream of the LKB1 tumor suppressor controls Snail1 and metastatic potential. Goodwin JM, Svensson RU, Lou HJ, Winslow MM, Turk BE, Shaw RJ. Mol Cell. 2014 Aug 7;55(3):436-50. doi: 10.1016/j.molcel.2014.06.021. Epub 2014 Jul 17. PubMed 25042806.
Backbone
  Vector backbone: pENTR/pTER+
  Backbone manufacturer: Eric Campeau
  Vector type: ENTR clone
Growth in bacteria
  Bacterial resistance: Kanamycin, 50 μg/mL
  Growth temperature: 37°C
  Growth strain: DH5alpha
  Copy number: High Copy
Gene/Insert
  Gene/Insert name: DIXDC1
  gRNA/shRNA sequence: GAACTCAAGTAGGTAGTGAAT
  Species: H. sapiens (human)
  Entrez Gene: DIXDC1 (a.k.a. CCD1)
  Cloning method: Restriction Enzyme; 5′ cloning site BglII (unknown if destroyed); 3′ cloning site HindIII (unknown if destroyed)
  Sequencing primers: 5′ H1
Terms and licenses: Academic/Nonprofit Terms; Industry Terms: Not Available to Industry
How to cite: pENTR-TER+-shDIXDC1-Hu-16 was a gift from Reuben Shaw (Addgene plasmid # 61237 ; http://n2t.net/addgene:61237 ; RRID:Addgene_61237)
